Addgene plasmid #117837: eforRed chromoprotein
Purpose: BioBrick pSB1C3 plasmid that constitutively overexpresses eforRed chromoprotein in E. coli
Depositing lab: Anthony Forster. Depositing organization: Uppsala University. Publication: Engineering a palette of eukaryotic chromoproteins for bacterial synthetic biology. Liljeruhm J, Funk SK, Tietscher S, Edlund AD, Jamal S, Wistrand-Yuen P, Dyrhage K, Gynna A, Ivermark K, Lovgren J, Tornblom V, Virtanen A, Lundin ER, Wistrand-Yuen E, Forster AC. J Biol Eng. 2018 May 10;12:8. doi: 10.1186/s13036-018-0100-0. eCollection 2018. 100 PubMed 29760772.
Backbone
  Vector backbone: BioBrick pSB1C3 vector
  Backbone manufacturer: iGEM Registry
  Modifications to backbone: BioBrick sites removed
  Vector type: Synthetic Biology ; Escherichia coli
Growth in bacteria
  Bacterial resistance: Chloramphenicol, 25 μg/mL
  Growth temperature: 37°C
  Growth strain: DH5alpha
  Copy number: High Copy
Gene/Insert
  Gene/Insert name: promoter, RBS, eforRed
  Species: Synthetic
  Mutation: BioBrick sites removed
Terms and licenses: Academic/Nonprofit Terms; Industry Terms: Not Available to Industry
How to cite: eforRed chromoprotein was a gift from Anthony Forster (Addgene plasmid # 117837 ; http://n2t.net/addgene:117837 ; RRID:Addgene_117837)
