[The description below was written by a language model from this plasmid's Addgene catalogue record and pLannotate feature annotations shown in this document.]
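Description:
eforRed chromoprotein is a small (about 2.8 kb) synthetic-biology plasmid built on the iGEM Registry BioBrick vector pSB1C3 and intended for constitutive overexpression of a coloured reporter protein in Escherichia coli. It replicates from a high-copy ColE1/pMB1/pUC-type origin and is selected with chloramphenicol through a cat (chloramphenicol acetyltransferase) gene driven by its own cat promoter and followed by the phage lambda t0 terminator. The cloning region is insulated by flanking transcription terminators, a putative bacterial terminator upstream and the his operon terminator downstream, as is typical for this backbone.

The insert is a synthetic cassette consisting of a promoter, a ribosome binding site and the eforRed coding sequence. The feature annotation identifies the promoter as a fragment matching the J23119 constitutive bacterial promoter from the Registry of Standard Biological Parts. It labels the open reading frame as eforCP, a red protein derived from the coral Echinopora forskaliana. The ribosome binding site is listed in the catalogue entry but is not separately annotated; it presumably lies in the short gap between promoter and coding sequence. The record notes "BioBrick sites removed" for both the backbone and the insert, yet the annotation still detects the BioBrick prefix and suffix flanking the cassette. The note may therefore refer to internal restriction sites that are illegal under the BioBrick standard, though the record does not say so.

Because expression needs no inducer, colonies and cultures carrying the plasmid should develop visible colour. This makes it useful as a simple reporter or as one member of a chromoprotein palette for bacterial synthetic biology and teaching.
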