Features (pLannotate 1.2.2; 10 found; start..end, strand, type, name):
      1..44      -  terminator     bacterial terminator: putative bacterial transcription terminator
     47..68      +  misc_feature   BioBrick prefix: BioBrick prefix for parts that do not start with "ATG"
     75..103     +  promoter       J23119 promoter (fragment): bacterial promoter (Registry of Standard Biological Parts BBa J23119)
    130..810     +  CDS            eforCP: eforCP is a basic (constitutively fluorescent) red fluorescent protein published in 2008, derived from Echinopora forskaliana.
    817..837     +  misc_feature   BioBrick suffix: universal suffix for all parts
    838..895     +  terminator     his operon terminator: This putative transcriptin terminator from the E. coli his operon has a 2-bp deletion introduced during synthesis. Its efficiency has not been determined.
   1090..1678    -  rep_origin     ori: high-copy-number ColE1/pMB1/pBR322/pUC origin of replication
   1861..1955    -  terminator     lambda t0 terminator: transcription terminator from phage lambda
   1979..2635    -  CDS            cat: CAT_ECOLX - Experimental evidence at protein level: Swiss-Prot protein existence level 1. This enzyme is an effector of chloramphenicol resistance in bacteria. From Escherichia coli. This protein is used as a marker in many commonly used cloning vectors, such as pACYC184.
   2636..2733    -  promoter       cat promoter: promoter of the E. coli cat gene encoding chloramphenicol acetyltransferase
>Addgene plasmid #117837 | eforRed chromoprotein | addgene full sequence | sequence record 252193 | Addgene NGS Result
ATTTCAGATAAAAAAAATCCTTAGCTTTCGCTAAGGATGATTTCTGGAATTCGCGGCCGCTTCTAGAGTT
TACGGCTAGCTCAGTCCTAGGTACAATGCTAGCTACTAGAGAAAGAGGAGAAATACTAGATGTCAGTGAT
TAAGCAGGTAATGAAGACCAAGTTGCACCTTGAGGGCACTGTCAATGGCCATGATTTTACGATCGAGGGT
AAAGGTGAAGGCAAGCCGTACGAAGGGTTACAGCACATGAAAATGACAGTCACCAAAGGCGCGCCTCTGC
CGTTTTCCGTTCATATTCTTACACCTAGCCACATGTATGGAAGCAAACCGTTTAATAAGTATCCAGCGGA
TATCCCAGACTACCACAAACAGTCTTTTCCCGAAGGTATGTCTTGGGAGCGGTCGATGATTTTTGAAGAT
GGTGGCGTATGCACCGCCAGTAATCACTCCAGCATAAACTTGCAAGAGAACTGTTTCATCTATGATGTTA
AATTTCATGGTGTGAACCTGCCTCCGGATGGGCCCGTAATGCAAAAAACCATTGCTGGATGGGAGCCGAG
CGTGGAAACACTGTACGTGCGTGACGGGATGTTAAAAAGTGACACTGCAATGGTTTTTAAACTGAAAGGA
GGCGGTCATCATCGTGTTGATTTCAAAACGACGTATAAAGCCAAAAAACCTGTCAAGCTGCCAGAATTTC
ATTTCGTTGAACATCGCCTGGAACTGACCAAACACGATAAAGATTTCACAACTTGGGACCAGCAGGAGGC
AGCCGAAGGCCATTTCTCACCGCTGCCGAAGGCTCTCCCATAATAATACTAGTAGCGGCCGCTGCAGTCC
GGCAAAAAAGGGCAAGGTGTCACCACCCTGCCCTTTTTCTTTAAAACCGAAAAGATTACTTCGCGTTATG
CAGGCTTCCTCGCTCACTGACTCGCTGCGCTCGGTCGTTCGGCTGCGGCGAGCGGTATCAGCTCACTCAA
AGGCGGTAATACGGTTATCCACAGAATCAGGGGATAACGCAGGAAAGAACATGTGAGCAAAAGGCCAGCA
AAAGGCCAGGAACCGTAAAAAGGCCGCGTTGCTGGCGTTTTTCCACAGGCTCCGCCCCCCTGACGAGCAT
CACAAAAATCGACGCTCAAGTCAGAGGTGGCGAAACCCGACAGGACTATAAAGATACCAGGCGTTTCCCC
CTGGAAGCTCCCTCGTGCGCTCTCCTGTTCCGACCCTGCCGCTTACCGGATACCTGTCCGCCTTTCTCCC
TTCGGGAAGCGTGGCGCTTTCTCATAGCTCACGCTGTAGGTATCTCAGTTCGGTGTAGGTCGTTCGCTCC
AAGCTGGGCTGTGTGCACGAACCCCCCGTTCAGCCCGACCGCTGCGCCTTATCCGGTAACTATCGTCTTG
AGTCCAACCCGGTAAGACACGACTTATCGCCACTGGCAGCAGCCACTGGTAACAGGATTAGCAGAGCGAG
GTATGTAGGCGGTGCTACAGAGTTCTTGAAGTGGTGGCCTAACTACGGCTACACTAGAAGAACAGTATTT
GGTATCTGCGCTCTGCTGAAGCCAGTTACCTTCGGAAAAAGAGTTGGTAGCTCTTGATCCGGCAAACAAA
CCACCGCTGGTAGCGGTGGTTTTTTTGTTTGCAAGCAGCAGATTACGCGCAGAAAAAAAGGATCTCAAGA
AGATCCTTTGATCTTTTCTACGGGGTCTGACGCTCAGTGGAACGAAAACTCACGTTAAGGGATTTTGGTC
ATGAGATTATCAAAAAGGATCTTCACCTAGATCCTTTTAAATTAAAAATGAAGTTTTAAATCAATCTAAA
GTATATATGAGTAAACTTGGTCTGACAGCTCGAGGCTTGGATTCTCACCAATAAAAAACGCCCGGCGGCA
ACCGAGCGTTCTGAACAAATCCAGATGGAGTTCTGAGGTCATTACTGGATCTATCAACAGGAGTCCAAGC
GAGCTCGATATCAAATTACGCCCCGCCCTGCCACTCATCGCAGTACTGTTGTAATTCATTAAGCATTCTG
CCGACATGGAAGCCATCACAAACGGCATGATGAACCTGAATCGCCAGCGGCATCAGCACCTTGTCGCCTT
GCGTATAATATTTGCCCATGGTGAAAACGGGGGCGAAGAAGTTGTCCATATTGGCCACGTTTAAATCAAA
ACTGGTGAAACTCACCCAGGGATTGGCTGAGACGAAAAACATATTCTCAATAAACCCTTTAGGGAAATAG
GCCAGGTTTTCACCGTAACACGCCACATCTTGCGAATATATGTGTAGAAACTGCCGGAAATCGTCGTGGT
ATTCACTCCAGAGCGATGAAAACGTTTCAGTTTGCTCATGGAAAACGGTGTAACAAGGGTGAACACTATC
CCATATCACCAGCTCACCGTCTTTCATTGCCATACGAAATTCCGGATGAGCATTCATCAGGCGGGCAAGA
ATGTGAATAAAGGCCGGATAAAACTTGTGCTTATTTTTCTTTACGGTCTTTAAAAAGGCCGTAATATCCA
GCTGAACGGTCTGGTTATAGGTACATTGAGCAACTGACTGAAATGCCTCAAAATGTTCTTTACGATGCCA
TTGGGATATATCAACGGTGGTATATCCAGTGATTTTTTTCTCCATTTTAGCTTCCTTAGCTCCTGAAAAT
CTCGATAACTCAAAAAATACGCCCGGTAGTGATCTTATTTCATTATGGTGAAAGTTGGAACCTCTTACGT
GCCCGATCAACTCGAGTGCCACCTGACGTCTAAGAAACCATTATTATCATGACATTAACCTATAAAAATA
GGCGTATCACGAGGCAGA
