>Addgene plasmid #117837 | eforRed chromoprotein | depositor partial sequence | sequence record 222731 | Coding
ATGTCAGTGATTAAGCAGGTAATGAAGACCAAGTTGCACCTTGAGGGCACTGTCAATGGCCATGATTTTA
CGATCGAGGGTAAAGGTGAAGGCAAGCCGTACGAAGGGTTACAGCACATGAAAATGACAGTCACCAAAGG
CGCGCCTCTGCCGTTTTCCGTTCATATTCTTACACCTAGCCACATGTATGGAAGCAAACCGTTTAATAAG
TATCCAGCGGATATCCCAGACTACCACAAACAGTCTTTTCCCGAAGGTATGTCTTGGGAGCGGTCGATGA
TTTTTGAAGATGGTGGCGTATGCACCGCCAGTAATCACTCCAGCATAAACTTGCAAGAGAACTGTTTCAT
CTATGATGTTAAATTTCATGGTGTGAACCTGCCTCCGGATGGGCCCGTAATGCAAAAAACCATTGCTGGA
TGGGAGCCGAGCGTGGAAACACTGTACGTGCGTGACGGGATGTTAAAAAGTGACACTGCAATGGTTTTTA
AACTGAAAGGAGGCGGTCATCATCGTGTTGATTTCAAAACGACGTATAAAGCCAAAAAACCTGTCAAGCT
GCCAGAATTTCATTTCGTTGAACATCGCCTGGAACTGACCAAACACGATAAAGATTTCACAACTTGGGAC
CAGCAGGAGGCAGCCGAAGGCCATTTCTCACCGCTGCCGAAGGCTCTCCCATAATAA
