>Addgene plasmid #117837 | eforRed chromoprotein | depositor partial sequence | sequence record 222858 | Prefix, promoter, RBS
GAATTCGCGGCCGCTTCTAGAGTTTACGGCTAGCTCAGTCCTAGGTACAATGCTAGCTACTAGAGAAAGA
GGAGAAATACTAG
