>Addgene plasmid #117837 | eforRed chromoprotein | depositor partial sequence | sequence record 222859 | Suffix
TACTAGTAGCGGCCGCTGCAG
